>Addgene plasmid #57290 | Dronpa-Nucleus-9 | addgene full sequence | sequence record 183119 | Addgene NGS Result
CGTTACATAACTTACGGTAAATGGCCCGCCTGGCTGACCGCCCAACGACCCCCGCCCATTGACGTCAATA
ATGACGTATGTTCCCATAGTAACGCCAATAGGGACTTTCCATTGACGTCAATGGGTGGAGTATTTACGGT
AAACTGCCCACTTGGCAGTACATCAAGTGTATCATATGCCAAGTACGCCCCCTATTGACGTCAATGACGG
TAAATGGCCCGCCTGGCATTATGCCCAGTACATGACCTTATGGGACTTTCCTACTTGGCAGTACATCTAC
GTATTAGTCATCGCTATTACCATGGTGATGCGGTTTTGGCAGTACATCAATGGGCGTGGATAGCGGTTTG
ACTCACGGGGATTTCCAAGTCTCCACCCCATTGACGTCAATGGGAGTTTGTTTTGGCACCAAAATCAACG
GGACTTTCCAAAATGTCGTAACAACTCCGCCCCATTGACGCAAATGGGCGGTAGGCGTGTACGGTGGGAG
GTCTATATAAGCAGAGCTGGTTTAGTGAACCGTCAGATCCGCTAGCATTGCCACCATGGTGAGTGTGATT
AAACCAGACATGAAGATCAAGCTGCGTATGGAAGGCGCTGTAAATGGACACCCGTTCGCGATTGAAGGAG
TTGGCCTTGGGAAGCCTTTCGAGGGAAAACAGAGTATGGACCTTAAAGTCAAAGAAGGCGGACCTCTGCC
TTTCGCCTATGACATCTTGACAACTGTGTTCTGTTACGGCAACAGGGTATTCGCCAAATACCCAGAAAAT
ATAGTAGACTATTTCAAGCAGTCGTTTCCTGAGGGCTACTCTTGGGAACGAAGCATGAATTACGAAGACG
GGGGCATTTGTAACGCGACAAACGACATAACCCTGGATGGTGACTGTTATATCTATGAAATTCGATTTGA
TGGTGTGAACTTTCCTGCCAATGGTCCAGTTATGCAGAAGAGGACTGTGAAATGGGAGCCATCCACTGAG
AAATTGTATGTGCGTGATGGAGTGCTGAAGGGTGATGTTAACATGGCTCTGTCGCTTGAAGGAGGTGGCC
ATTACCGATGTGACTTCAAAACTACTTATAAAGCTAAGAAGGTTGTCCAGTTGCCAGACTATCACTTTGT
GGACCACCACATTGAGATTAAAAGCCACGACAAAGATTACAGTAATGTTAATCTGCATGAGCACGCCGAA
GCGCATTCTGAGCTGCCGAGGCAGGCCAAGGGATCCTCCGGACTCAGATCTCGAGCTGATCCAAAAAAGA
AGAGAAAGGTAGATCCAAAAAAGAAGAGAAAGGTAGATCCAAAAAAGAAGAGAAAGGTAAAGCTTGAATA
AGCGGCCGCGACTCTAGATCATAATCAGCCATACCACATTTGTAGAGGTTTTACTTGCTTTAAAAAACCT
CCCACACCTCCCCCTGAACCTGAAACATAAAATGAATGCAATTGTTGTTGTTAACTTGTTTATTGCAGCT
TATAATGGTTACAAATAAAGCAATAGCATCACAAATTTCACAAATAAAGCATTTTTTTCACTGCATTCTA
GTTGTGGTTTGTCCAAACTCATCAATGTATCTTAAGGCGTAAATTGTAAGCGTTAATATTTTGTTAAAAT
TCGCGTTAAATTTTTGTTAAATCAGCTCATTTTTTAACCAATAGGCCGAAATCGGCAAAATCCCTTATAA
ATCAAAAGAATAGACCGAGATAGGGT
[37 nt withheld, positions 1707-1743]
AAAGAACGTGGACTCCAACGTCAAAGG
[49 nt withheld, positions 1771-1819]
T
[91 nt withheld, positions 1821-1911]
G
[124 nt withheld, positions 1913-2036]
CAGGTGGCACTTTTCGGGGAAATGTGCGCGGAACCCCTATTTGTTTATTTTTCTAAATACATTCAAATAT
GTATCCGCTCATGAGACAATAACCCTGATAAATGCTTCAATAATATTGAAAAAGGAAGAGTCCTGAGGCG
GAAAGAACCAGCTGTGGAATGTGTGTCAGTTAGGGTGTGGAAAGTCCCCAGGCTCCCCAGCAGGCAGAAG
TATGCAAAGCATGCATCTCAATTAGTCAGCAACCAGGTGTGGAAAGTCCCCAGGCTCCCCAGCAGGCAGA
AGTATGCAAAGCATGCATCTCAATTAGTCAGCAACCATAGTCCCGCCCCTAACTCCGCCCATCCCGCCCC
TAACTCCGCCCAGTTCCGCCCATTCTCCGCCCCATGGCTGACTAATTTTTTTTATTTATGCAGAGGCCGA
GGCCGCCTCGGCCTCTGAGCTATTCCAGAAGTAGTGAGGAGGCTTTTTTGGAGGCCTAGGCTTTTGCAAA
GATCATCAAGAGACAGGATGAGGATCGTTTCGCATGATTGAACAAGATGGATTGCACGCAGGTTCTCCGG
CCGCTTGGGTGGAGAGGCTATTCGGCTATGACTGGGCACAACAGACAATCGGCTGCTCTGATGCCGCCGT
GTTCCGGCTGTCAGCGCAGGGGCGCCCGGTTCTTTTTGTCAAGACCGACCTGTCCGGTGCCCTGAATGAA
CTGCAAGACGAGGCAGCGCGGCTATCGTGGCTGGCCACGACGGGCGTTCCTTGCGCAGCTGTGCTCGACG
TTGTCACTGAAGCGGGAAGGGACTGGCTGCTATTGGGCGAAGTGCCGGGGCAGGATCTCCTGTCATCTCA
CCTTGCTCCTGCCGAGAAAGTATCCATCATGGCTGATGCAATGCGGCGGCTGCATACGCTTGATCCGGCT
ACCTGCCCATTCGACCACCAAGCGAAACATCGCATCGAGCGAGCACGTACTCGGATGGAAGCCGGTCTTG
TCGATCAGGATGATCTGGACGAAGAGCATCAGGGGCTCGCGCCAGCCGAACTGTTCGCCAGGCTCAAGGC
GAGCATGCCCGACGGCGAGGATCTCGTCGTGACCCATGGCGATGCCTGCTTGCCGAATATCATGGTGGAA
AATGGCCGCTTTTCTGGATTCATCGACTGTGGCCGGCTGGGTGTGGCGGACCGCTATCAGGACATAGCGT
TGGCTACCCGTGATATTGCTGAAGAGCTTGGCGGCGAATGGGCTGACCGCTTCCTCGTGCTTTACGGTAT
CGCCGCTCCCGATTCGCAGCGCATCGCCTTCTATCGCCTTCTTGACGAGTTCTTCTGAGCGGGACTCTGG
GGTTCGAAATGACCGACCAAGCGACGCCCAACCTGCCATCACGAGATTTCGATTCCACCGCCGCCTTCTA
TGAAAGGTTGGGCTTCGGAATCGTTTTCCGGGACGCCGGCTGGATGATCCTCCAGCGCGGGGATCTCATG
CTGGAGTTCTTCGCCCACCCTAGGGGGAGGCTAACTGAAACACGGAAGGAGACAATACCGGAAGGAACCC
GCGCTATGACGGCAATAAAAAGACAGAATAAAACGCACGGTGTTGGGTCGTTTGTTCATAAACGCGGGGT
TCGGTCCCAGGGCTGGCACTCTGTCGATACCCCACCGAGACCCCATTGGGGCCAATACGCCCGCGTTTCT
TCCTTTTCCCCACCCCACCCCCCAAGTTCGGGTGAAGGCCCAGGGCTCGCAGCCAACGTCGGGGCGGCAG
GCCCTGCCATAGCCTCAGGTTACTCATATATACTTTAGATTGATTTAAAACTTCATTTTTAATTTAAAAG
GATCTAGGTGAAGATCCTTTTTGATAATCTCATGACCAAAATCCCTTAACGTGAGTTTTCGTTCCACTGA
GCGTCAGACCCCGTAGAAAAGATCAAAGGATCTTCTTGAGATCCTTTTTTTCTGCGCGTAATCTGCTGCT
TGCAAACAAAAAAACCACCGCTACCAGCGGTGGTTTGTTTGCCGGATCAAGAGCTACCAACTCTTTTTCC
GAAGGTAACTGGCTTCAGCAGAGCGCAGATACCAAATACTGTTCTTCTAGTGTAGCCGTAGTTAGGCCAC
CACTTCAAGAACTCTGTAGCACCGCCTACATACCTCGCTCTGCTAATCCTGTTACCAGTGGCTGCTGCCA
GTGGCGATAAGTCGTGTCTTACCGGGTTGGACTCAAGACGATAGTTACCGGATAAGGCGCAGCGGTCGGG
CTGAACGGGGGGTTCGTGCACACAGCCCAGCTTGGAGCGAACGACCTACACCGAACTGAGATACCTACAG
CGTGAGCTATGAGAAAGCGCCACGCTTCCCGAAGGGAGAAAGGCGGACAGGTATCCGGTAAGCGGCAGGG
TCGGAACAGGAGAGCGCACGAGGGAGCTTCCAGGGGGAAACGCCTGGTATCTTTATAGTCCTGTCGGGTT
TCGCCACCTCTGACTTGAGCGTCGATTTTTGTGATGCTCGTCAGGGGGGCGGAGCCTATGGAAAAACGCC
AGCAACGCGGCCTTTTTACGGTTCCTGGCCTTTTGCTGGCCTTTTGCTCACATGTTCTTTCCTGCGTTAT
CCCCTGATTCTGTGGATAACCGTATTACCGCCATGCATTAGTTATTAATAGTAATCAATTACGGGGTCAT
TAGTTCATAGCCCATATATGGAGTTCCG
Features (pLannotate 1.2.2; 18 found; start..end, strand, type, name):
      1..304     +  enhancer       CMV enhancer: human cytomegalovirus immediate early enhancer
    305..508     +  promoter       CMV promoter: human cytomegalovirus (CMV) immediate early promoter
    546..1220    +  CDS            Dronpa-Green1: monomeric photoswitchable Dronpa-Green1 fluorescent protein
   1227..1247    +  misc_feature   MCS (fragment): multiple cloning site
   1251..1271    +  CDS            SV40 NLS: nuclear localization signal of SV40 (simian virus 40) large T antigen
   1275..1295    +  CDS            SV40 NLS: nuclear localization signal of SV40 (simian virus 40) large T antigen
   1299..1319    +  CDS            SV40 NLS: nuclear localization signal of SV40 (simian virus 40) large T antigen
   1347..1430    +  CDS            large T antigen (fragment): large T antigen from SV40 (simian virus 40)
   1453..1574    +  polyA_signal   SV40 poly(A) signal: SV40 polyadenylation signal
   1608..2036    -  rep_origin     f1 ori (sequence partly withheld): f1 bacteriophage origin of replication; arrow indicates direction of (+) strand synthesis
   2063..2167    +  promoter       AmpR promoter: bla
   2169..2526    +  promoter       SV40 promoter: SV40 enhancer and early promoter
   2560..3354    +  CDS            NeoR/KanR: aminoglycoside phosphotransferase from Tn5; aph(3')-II (or nptII); confers resistance to neomycin, kanamycin, and G418 (Geneticin®)
   3375..3527    +  CDS            ble (fragment): BLE_KLEPN - Experimental evidence at protein level: Swiss-Prot protein existence level 1. Binding protein with a strong affinity to the bleomycin family of antibiotics. Binds to CL990; an antimitotic-antibiotic compound. From Klebsiella pneumoniae.
   3586..3633    +  polyA_signal   HSV TK poly(A) signal: herpes simplex virus thymidine kinase polyadenylation signal (Cole and Stacy, 1985)
   3724..3740    -  polyA_signal   bGH poly(A) signal (fragment): bovine growth hormone polyadenylation signal
   3962..4550    +  rep_origin     ori: high-copy-number ColE1/pMB1/pBR322/pUC origin of replication
   4665..4724    +  enhancer       CMV enhancer (fragment): human cytomegalovirus immediate early enhancer
