[The description below was written by a language model from this plasmid's Addgene catalogue record and pLannotate feature annotations shown in this document.]
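Description:
Dronpa-Nucleus-9 is a mammalian expression plasmid that produces a nuclear-targeted version of Dronpa, a monomeric, reversibly photoswitchable green fluorescent protein (recorded excitation 503 nm, emission 518 nm). The backbone is listed as Dronpa-NLS. The sequenced record is about 4.7 kb, close to the catalogue's backbone figure. It is propagated in E. coli from a high-copy ColE1/pUC-type origin under kanamycin selection and also carries an f1 phage origin. A single NeoR/KanR (Tn5 aminoglycoside phosphotransferase) gene sits behind tandem bacterial (bla-type) and SV40 early promoters and ends in an HSV TK polyadenylation signal. The same marker therefore confers kanamycin resistance in bacteria and G418 resistance in transfected mammalian cells. Short annotated fragments of ble and a bGH poly(A) signal appear to be incidental partial matches rather than functional elements.

The expression cassette is driven by the human CMV immediate early enhancer and promoter. The Dronpa-Green1 coding sequence comes first, followed by a short remnant of a multiple cloning site that acts as a linker. After it come three tandem copies of the SV40 large T antigen nuclear localization signal, placing the targeting signal at the C-terminus of the fluorescent protein. An SV40 polyadenylation signal terminates the transcript, and the small large T antigen fragment annotated just upstream of it is probably part of that SV40-derived region. The triple NLS directs import of the fusion into the nucleus. The construct serves as a nuclear marker for live-cell fluorescence imaging, and Dronpa's on/off photoswitching makes it suitable for applications such as tracking nuclear protein pools or switching-based super-resolution microscopy, although the record itself states only the localization and spectral properties.
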