Addgene plasmid #57290: Dronpa-Nucleus-9
Purpose: Localization: Nucleus, Excitation: 503, Emission: 518
Depositing lab: Michael Davidson. Depositing organization: Florida State University, Tallahassee.
Backbone
  Vector backbone: Dronpa-NLS
  Backbone size w/o insert (bp): 4750
  Vector type: Mammalian Expression
  Selectable markers: Neomycin (select with G418)
Growth in bacteria
  Bacterial resistance: Kanamycin, 50 μg/mL
  Growth temperature: 37°C
  Growth strain: DH5alpha
  Copy number: High Copy
Gene/Insert
  Gene/Insert name: SV40 T-Antigen Nuclear Localization Signal (NLS) (alt name: FN824658)
  Promoter: CMV
  Tag / fusion protein: Dronpa-NLS
  Cloning method: Unknown
  Sequencing primers: 5′ CMV-F; 3′ SV40pA-R
Terms and licenses: Academic/Nonprofit Terms; Industry Terms
Depositor comments: . Excitation = 503; Emission = 518
How to cite: Dronpa-Nucleus-9 was a gift from Michael Davidson (Addgene plasmid # 57290 ; http://n2t.net/addgene:57290 ; RRID:Addgene_57290)
