>Addgene plasmid #57290 | Dronpa-Nucleus-9 | depositor partial sequence | sequence record 88428 | insert sequence
TTTGGCACCAAAATCAACGGGACTTTCCAAAATGTCGTAACAACTCCGCCCCATTGACGCAAATGGGCGG
TAGGCGTGTACGGTGGGAGGTCTATATAAGCAGAGCTGGTTTAGTGAACCGTCAGATCCGCTAGCATTGC
CACCATGGTGAGTGTGATTAAACCAGACATGAAGATCAAGCTGCGTATGGAAGGCGCTGTAAATGGACAC
CCGTTCGCGATTGAAGGAGTTGGCCTTGGGAAGCCTTTCGAGGGAAAACAGAGTATGGACCTTAAAGTCA
AAGAAGGCGGACCTCTGCCTTTCGCCTATGACATCTTGACAACTGTGTTCTGTTACGGCAACAGGGTATT
CGCCAAATACCCAGAAAATATAGTAGACTATTTCAAGCAGTCGTTTCCTGAGGGCTACTCTTGGGAACGA
AGCATGAATTACGAAGACGGGGGCATTTGTAACGCGACAAACGACATAACCCTGGATGGTGACTGTTATA
TCTATGAAATTCGATTTGATGGTGTGAACTTTCCTGCCAATGGTCCAGTTATGCAGAAGAGGACTGTGAA
ATGGGAGCCATCCACTGAGAAATTGTATGTGCGTGATGGAGTGCTGAAGGGTGATGTTAACATGGCTCTG
TCGCTTGAAGGAGGTGGCCATTACCGATGTGACTTCAAAACTACTTATAAAGCTAAGAAGGTTGTCCAGT
TGCCAGACTATCACTTTGTGGACCACCACATTGAGATTAAAAGCCACGACAAAGATTACAGTAATGTTAA
TCTGCATGAGCACGCCGAAGCGCATTCTGAGCTGCCGAGGCAGGCCAAGGGATCCTCCGGACTCAGATCT
CGAGCTGATCCAAAAAAGAAGAGAAAGGTAGATCCAAAAAAGAAGAGAAAGGTAGATCCAAAAAAGAAGA
GAAAGGTAAAGCTTGAATAAGCGGCCGCGACTCTAGATCATAATCAGCCATACCACATTTGTAGAGGTTT
TACTTGCTTTAAAAA
